Addgene plasmid #247744: YIplac211-pOst1-msGFP2-Tmn1
Purpose: Insert an N-terminal msGFP2 tag at TMN1 and replace native presequence with OST1 presequence by popin-popout
Depositing lab: Benjamin Glick. Depositing organization: University of Chicago.
Backbone
  Vector backbone: YIplac211
  Vector type: Yeast Expression
Growth in bacteria
  Bacterial resistance: Ampicillin, 100 μg/mL
  Growth temperature: 37°C
  Growth strain: DH5alpha
  Copy number: High Copy
Gene/Insert
  Gene/Insert name: pOST1-msGFP2-Tmn1
  Species: S. cerevisiae (budding yeast)
  Cloning method: Gibson Cloning
Terms and licenses: Academic/Nonprofit Terms; Industry Terms: Not Available to Industry
How to cite: YIplac211-pOst1-msGFP2-Tmn1 was a gift from Benjamin Glick (Addgene plasmid # 247744 ; http://n2t.net/addgene:247744 ; RRID:Addgene_247744)
