[The description below was written by a language model from this plasmid's Addgene catalogue record and pLannotate feature annotations shown in this document.]
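Description:
YIplac211-pOst1-msGFP2-Tmn1 is a yeast integrating plasmid built on the YIplac211 backbone and designed for scarless modification of the chromosomal TMN1 (EMP70) locus in Saccharomyces cerevisiae. In E. coli it replicates from a high-copy ColE1/pUC-type origin and is selected with ampicillin through the bla gene. The feature table shows no yeast replication origin or centromere, consistent with an integrative vector that persists in yeast only after recombining into the genome. The yeast marker is URA3 with its own promoter, which allows selection on medium lacking uracil and counterselection with 5-fluoroorotic acid. Remnants of the pUC lac region (lacI fragment, CAP site, lac promoter and operator, lacZα fragment, partial polylinker) flank the insert and play no role in the yeast application.

The insert, assembled by Gibson cloning, begins with a fragment annotated as the end of the RAX2 coding sequence, followed by an unannotated stretch of roughly 500 bp. This presumably represents genomic sequence upstream of TMN1, including its native promoter, although the record does not say so. Next comes a short OST1 fragment encoding the Ost1 presequence, then a GFP coding sequence annotated as superfolder GFP and named msGFP2 in the catalogue entry, and then the TMN1 open reading frame. The stated purpose is to replace the native Tmn1 presequence with that of Ost1 and to place msGFP2 at the N terminus of the mature protein. The method is pop-in/pop-out: homologous integration at TMN1 is selected with URA3, and a second recombination event that excises the vector and the duplicated sequence is then selected on 5-FOA, leaving the tagged allele at the endogenous locus. The resulting strain allows fluorescence imaging of Tmn1.
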