Features (pLannotate 1.2.2; 17 found; start..end, strand, type, name):
      1..93      +  CDS            lacI (fragment): lac repressor; lacI; The lac repressor binds to the lac operator to inhibit transcription in E. coli. This inhibition can be relieved by adding lactose or isopropyl-β-D-thiogalactopyranoside (IPTG).
    106..127     +  protein_bind   CAP binding site: CAP binding activates transcription in the presence of cAMP. E. coli catabolite activator protein
    142..172     +  promoter       lac promoter: promoter for the E. coli lac operon
    180..196     +  protein_bind   lac operator: The lac repressor binds to the lac operator to inhibit transcription in E. coli. This inhibition can be relieved by adding lactose or isopropyl-β-D-thiogalactopyranoside (IPTG). lac repressor encoded by lacI
    233..262     -  misc_feature   MCS (fragment): pUC18/19 multiple cloning site
    257..517     +  CDS            RAX2 (fragment): RAX2_YEAST - Experimental evidence at protein level: Swiss-Prot protein existence level 1. Required for the maintenance of the bipolar budding pattern. Involved in selecting bud sites at both the distal and proximal poles of daughter cells as well as near previously used division sites on mother cells. From Saccharomyces cerevisiae (strain ATCC 204508 / S288c) (Baker's yeast).
   1015..1083    +  CDS            OST1 (fragment): OST1_YEAST - Also known as NLT1. Experimental evidence at protein level: Swiss-Prot protein existence level 1. Subunit of the oligosaccharyl transferase (OST) complex that catalyzes the initial transfer of a defined glycan (Glc(3)Man(9)GlcNAc(2) in eukaryotes) from the lipid carrier dolichol- pyrophosphate to an asparagine residue within an Asn-X-Ser/Thr consensus motif in nascent polypeptide chains, the first step in protein N-glycosylation. N-glycosylation occurs cotranslationally and the complex associates with the Sec61 complex at the channel-forming translocon complex that mediates protei
   1093..1776    +  CDS            Superfolder GFP: Superfolder GFP is a basic (constitutively fluorescent) green fluorescent protein published in 2005, derived from Aequorea victoria. It is reported to be a very rapidly-maturing weak dimer.
   1804..3741    +  CDS            EMP70: TMN1_YEAST - Also known as TMN1. Experimental evidence at protein level: Swiss-Prot protein existence level 1. With TMN2 and TMN3, plays a critical role in the late stages of a nutrient-controlled pathway notably regulating FLO11 gene expression. Acts downstream of RAS2 and TOR. Essential for cell adhesion and filamentous growth. May play a role as effector of cellular copper homeostasis. From Saccharomyces cerevisiae (strain ATCC 204508 / S288c) (Baker's yeast).
   3754..3911    +  CDS            lacZα (fragment): LacZα fragment of β-galactosidase; lacZ fragment
   3917..4016    -  misc_feature   bom (fragment): basis of mobility region from pBR322
   4118..4153    -  CDS            rop (fragment): Rop protein, which maintains plasmids at low copy number; rop
   4242..5045    -  CDS            URA3: orotidine-5'-phosphate decarboxylase, required for uracil biosynthesis; S. cerevisiae URA3; yeast auxotrophic marker, counterselectable with 5-fluoroorotic acid (5-FOA)
   5046..5262    -  promoter       URA3 promoter: S. cerevisiae URA3
   5355..5459    +  promoter       AmpR promoter: bla
   5460..6320    +  CDS            AmpR: β-lactamase; bla; confers resistance to ampicillin, carbenicillin, and related antibiotics
   6491..7079    +  rep_origin     ori: high-copy-number ColE1/pMB1/pBR322/pUC origin of replication
>Addgene plasmid #247744 | YIplac211-pOst1-msGFP2-Tmn1 | addgene full sequence | sequence record 492077 | Addgene NGS Result
GCGCCCAATACGCAAACCGCCTCTCCCCGCGCGTTGGCCGATTCATTAATGCAGCTGGCACGACAGGTTT
CCCGACTGGAAAGCGGGCAGTGAGCGCAACGCAATTAATGTGAGTTAGCTCACTCATTAGGCACCCCAGG
CTTTACACTTTATGCTTCCGGCTCGTATGTTGTGTGGAATTGTGAGCGGATAACAATTTCACACAGGAAA
CAGCTATGACCATGATTACGCCAAGCTTGCATGCCTGCAGGTCGACTCTAGATCATCCCAGCCTCCATCT
TCATCGGCAAGCAGTGAATCTAAATCAAAATCGAAGAAGAAGAAAATAGGTCGTGGTTTTGTCGTTTTAA
TTGGTCTTGCACTAGCATTAGGGACAGTTTCTGTCCTTGGTATTGCAGGCGTCATTCTTGCCTACGTGTT
TAAGGATCCAGAGGGTGATTATAAGCCCATTAAACCGCGAATTGATGAGAATGAAATGCTTGATACCGTC
CCACCCGAAAAACTTATGAAGTTTGTCTAATCGGGGTTGTATTATATAATATATAACTACTTAAAATAAT
GAACACTTAATATAATAAACAAAAATAAAATAGGAAAATCCTAAGTTGATCAAAACTTAATAAAAATTAC
TACTTACACTGGAATGTTAGTAGTAAATTCAACACGTATTGGAAGTCACTTGGAATGTTACCAATACTGC
CTGAGAATGAGTGATTTTAACTTATAATACAAAAGTCCGGGTTACAGCCCTTTAAATTTTTTTCACGGCA
ATTTTTCTTTACTTGGTGAAGCCATGAAAAATGTCATCGGTTCGAAGAAATAGGCCTAATGATAAACAAA
AAGGTAATTCAAGGTTTTTGAACTGCTTTGTTTTTTTTATTTGTATCTTTTTTTGGTACGTTAGTTAAGT
TAATTTTTGGCTCCTTGTCCAGCTTTTCCTTCATCTGCTACCGTTATATTTTCAGATATTAATTTAGTAG
CAGAGAGCAAGTACCGAAAGGAAAACAAAACAGAATGAGGCAGGTTTGGTTCTCTTGGATTGTGGGATTG
TTCCTATGTTTTTTCAACGTGTCTTCTGCTGCCGATAGCACTGAGAGCTTGTTCACAGGTGTTGTTCCTA
TCTTGGTCGAATTAGACGGTGACGTAAACGGTCATAAGTTCAGTGTTAGAGGTGAAGGTGAAGGTGACGC
TACTAACGGTAAATTGACATTGAAGTTTATTTGTACTACAGGTAAATTGCCAGTTCCTTGGCCAACTTTG
GTTACTACATTGACATACGGTGTTCAATGTTTTTCAAGATACCCAGATCATATGAAGCAACATGATTTCT
TTAAGTCTGCTATGCCAGAAGGTTACGTTCAAGAAAGAACTATCACTTTTAAAGATGATGGTACTTACAA
GACAAGAGCAGAGGTTAAGTTCGAAGGTGACACTTTGGTTAACAGAATCGAATTGAAGGGTATCGATTTT
AAAGAAGATGGTAATATTTTGGGTCATAAATTGGAATACAACTACAACTCACATAACGTTTACATTACAG
CTGATAAACAAAAGAATGGTATTAAAGCAAACTTCAAGATCAGACATAATGTTGAAGATGGTTCTGTTCA
ATTAGCAGATCATTACCAACAAAACACTCCAATTGGTGACGGTCCAGTTTTGTTACCAGATAACCATTAC
TTGTCTACACAATCAAAATTGTCTAAAGATCCAAACGAAAAGAGAGATCATATGGTTTTGTTAGAATTTG
TTACTGCTGCTGGTATCACAGGTGGCAGTGGCGGTTCTGGAGGCTCAGGAGGGAGCTTCTATTTACCAGG
TGTAGCGCCTACCACTTACAGGGAAAATGACAACATCCCATTGCTCGTTAATCATTTAACTCCATCAATG
AATTATCAACACAAAGATGAGGACGGTAATAACGTTTCTGGCGATAAAGAAAATTTCTTGTACTCATACG
ACTACTATTACAATAGATTCCATTTTTGTCAGCCTGAAAAAGTCGAAAAGCAACCTGAATCCTTGGGATC
CGTTATATTTGGTGATCGAATTTATAATTCACCATTCCAATTGAATATGTTACAAGAAAAAGAGTGTGAA
TCCCTGTGTAAGACCGTAATTCCGGGAGATGATGCTAAATTCATCAATAAATTGATAAAAAATGGCTTCT
TCCAAAACTGGCTTATTGATGGATTACCGGCTGCAAGAGAGGTTTATGATGGCAGAACTAAGACTAGTTT
TTATGGTGCTGGCTTCAACCTTGGTTTTGTACAGGTAACTCAAGGAACCGACATTGAGGCTACTCCAAAA
GGGGCAGAAACCACCGATAAGGATGTGGAATTGGAAACACGTAATGATCGTAACATGGTGAAAACTTACG
AATTGCCTTACTTTGCCAACCATTTCGATATTATGATTGAATATCACGATCGTGGTGAAGGTAACTATCG
CGTAGTTGGTGTTATCGTCGAACCAGTTTCCATAAAACGTTCCAGTCCAGGTACATGTGAAACGACTGGC
AGCCCATTGATGCTAGACGAAGAAAATGATAATGAAGTTTATTTTACTTATTCCGTTAAATTCAATGAAT
CAGCGACTTCTTGGGCCACCAGGTGGGACAAATATTTACACGTATATGATCCTTCTATTCAATGGTTTTC
TTTGATAAATTTCTCCTTAGTTGTTGTCTTATTGTCATCTGTTGTTATCCATTCGCTATTGCGCGCACTG
AAAAGTGATTTCGCACGTTACAACGAGTTAAATTTGGACGACGATTTTCAAGAAGATTCAGGTTGGAAAT
TGAATCATGGTGATGTTTTTCGTTCGCCAAGTCAATCGCTAACCCTTTCAATTTTGGTTGGTTCAGGAGT
TCAATTATTTTTGATGGTAACTTGCAGTATCTTCTTCGCTGCATTGGGTTTCCTATCACCTAGTTCTAGA
GGTTCCTTAGCCACTGTTATGTTTATCTTATATGCATTATTCGGGTTTGTCGGCTCTTATACATCTATGG
GCATCTACAAATTTTTCAATGGGCCATACTGGAAGGCAAACTTGATATTGACTCCACTTCTAGTTCCTGG
TGCTATTCTGCTAATAATTATTGCGTTGAACTTTTTTTTAATGTTTGTTCATTCTTCTGGTGTCATACCA
GCAAGTACTCTGTTTTTTATGGTTTTTCTATGGTTTTTGTTCTCAATTCCATTATCATTTGCTGGTTCAT
TGATTGCCAGGAAAAGATGTCACTGGGATGAACATCCAACCAAGACAAACCAAATCGCAAGACAAATACC
CTTCCAGCCTTGGTATTTAAAGACTATACCAGCTACTTTGATTGCTGGTATCTTTCCATTTGGCTCCATC
GCCGTTGAGTTGTATTTCATATACACAAGTTTATGGTTTAATAAGATTTTTTACATGTTTGGTTTCCTCT
TTTTCTCTTTCCTCCTATTAACTTTGACAAGTTCACTCGTCACTATTTTGATCACTTATCATTCCTTATG
CCTGGAGAACTGGAAGTGGCAATGGAGAGGATTCATAATTGGAGGTGCCGGTTGTGCTTTGTATGTGTTT
ATTCATTCTATTTTATTCACCAAATTTAAGTTGGGTGGATTCACGACTATTGTCTTATACGTGGGATACT
CCTCAGTCATTTCATTACTCTGCTGTTTGGTAACGGGGTCAATTGGCTTTATCAGCAGTATGCTCTTTGT
TAGAAAAATCTACTCATCCATTAAAGTTGACTAGCGAGCTCGAATTCACTGGCCGTCGTTTTACAACGTC
GTGACTGGGAAAACCCTGGCGTTACCCAACTTAATCGCCTTGCAGCACATCCCCCTTTCGCCAGCTGGCG
TAATAGCGAAGAGGCCCGCACCGATCGCCCTTCCCAACAGTTGCGCAGCCTGAATGGCGAATGGCGCCTG
ATGCGGTATTTTCTCCTTACGCATCTGTGCGGTATTTCACACCGCATATGGTGCACTCTCAGTACAATCT
GCTCTGATGCCGCATAGTTAAGCCAGCCCCGACACCCGCCAACACCCGCTGACGCGCCCTGACGGGCTTG
TCTGCTCCCGGCATCCGCTTACAGACAAGCTGTGACCGTCTCCGGGAGCTGCATGTGTCAGAGGTTTTCA
CCGTCATCACCGAAACGCGCGAGACGAAAGGGCGGGTAATAACTGATATAATTAAATTGAAGCTCTAATT
TGTGAGTTTAGTATACATGCATTTACTTATAATACAGTTTTTTAGTTTTGCTGGCCGCATCTTCTCAAAT
ATGCTTCCCAGCCTGCTTTTCTGTAACGTTCACCCTCTACCTTAGCATCCCTTCCCTTTGCAAATAGTCC
TCTTCCAACAATAATAATGTCAGATCCTGTAGAGACCACATCATCCACGGTTCTATACTGTTGACCCAAT
GCGTCTCCCTTGTCATCTAAACCCACACCGGGTGTCATAATCAACCAATCGTAACCTTCATCTCTTCCAC
CCATGTCTCTTTGAGCAATAAAGCCGATAACAAAATCTTTGTCGCTCTTCGCAATGTCAACAGTACCCTT
AGTATATTCTCCAGTAGATAGGGAGCCCTTGCATGACAATTCTGCTAACATCAAAAGGCCTCTAGGTTCC
TTTGTTACTTCTTCTGCCGCCTGCTTCAAACCGCTAACAATACCTGGGCCCACCACACCGTGTGCATTCG
TAATGTCTGCCCATTCTGCTATTCTGTATACACCCGCAGAGTACTGCAATTTGACTGTATTACCAATGTC
AGCAAATTTTCTGTCTTCGAAGAGTAAAAAATTGTACTTGGCGGATAATGCCTTTAGCGGCTTAACTGTG
CCCTCCATGGAAAAATCAGTCAAGATATCCACATGTGTTTTTAGTAAACAAATTTTGGGACCTAATGCTT
CAACTAACTCCAGTAATTCCTTGGTGGTACGAACATCCAATGAAGCACACAAGTTTGTTTGCTTTTCGTG
CATGATATTAAATAGCTTGGCAGCAACAGGACTAGGATGAGTAGCAGCACGTTCCTTATATGTAGCTTTC
GACATGATTTATCTTCGTTTCCTGCATGTTTTTGTTCTGTGCAGTTGGGTTAAGAATACTGGGCAATTTC
ATGTTTCTTCAACACTACATATGCGTATATATACCAATCTAAGTCTGTGCTCCTTCCTTCGTTCTTCCTT
CTGTTCGGAGATTACCGAATCAAAAAAATTTCAAGGAAACCGAAATCAAAAAAAAGAATAAAAAAAAAAA
TGATGAATTGAAAAGCTGGCCTCGTGATACGCCTATTTTTATAGGTTAATGTCATGATAATAATGGTTTC
TTAGACGTCAGGTGGCACTTTTCGGGGAAATGTGCGCGGAACCCCTATTTGTTTATTTTTCTAAATACAT
TCAAATATGTATCCGCTCATGAGACAATAACCCTGATAAATGCTTCAATAATATTGAAAAAGGAAGAGTA
TGAGTATTCAACATTTCCGTGTCGCCCTTATTCCCTTTTTTGCGGCATTTTGCCTTCCTGTTTTTGCTCA
CCCAGAAACGCTGGTGAAAGTAAAAGATGCTGAAGATCAGTTGGGTGCACGAGTGGGTTACATCGAACTG
GATCTCAACAGCGGTAAGATCCTTGAGAGTTTTCGCCCCGAAGAACGTTTTCCAATGATGAGCACTTTTA
AAGTTCTGCTATGTGGCGCGGTATTATCCCGTATTGACGCCGGGCAAGAGCAACTCGGTCGCCGCATACA
CTATTCTCAGAATGACTTGGTTGAGTACTCACCAGTCACAGAAAAGCATCTTACGGATGGCATGACAGTA
AGAGAATTATGCAGTGCTGCCATAACCATGAGTGATAACACTGCGGCCAACTTACTTCTGACAACGATCG
GAGGACCGAAGGAGCTAACCGCTTTTTTGCACAACATGGGGGATCATGTAACTCGCCTTGATCGTTGGGA
ACCGGAGCTGAATGAAGCCATACCAAACGACGAGCGTGACACCACGATGCCTGTAGCAATGGCAACAACG
TTGCGCAAACTATTAACTGGCGAACTACTTACTCTAGCTTCCCGGCAACAATTAATAGACTGGATGGAGG
CGGATAAAGTTGCAGGACCACTTCTGCGCTCGGCCCTTCCGGCTGGCTGGTTTATTGCTGATAAATCTGG
AGCCGGTGAGCGTGGGTCTCGCGGTATCATTGCAGCACTGGGGCCAGATGGTAAGCCCTCCCGTATCGTA
GTTATCTACACGACGGGGAGTCAGGCAACTATGGATGAACGAAATAGACAGATCGCTGAGATAGGTGCCT
CACTGATTAAGCATTGGTAACTGTCAGACCAAGTTTACTCATATATACTTTAGATTGATTTAAAACTTCA
TTTTTAATTTAAAAGGATCTAGGTGAAGATCCTTTTTGATAATCTCATGACCAAAATCCCTTAACGTGAG
TTTTCGTTCCACTGAGCGTCAGACCCCGTAGAAAAGATCAAAGGATCTTCTTGAGATCCTTTTTTTCTGC
GCGTAATCTGCTGCTTGCAAACAAAAAAACCACCGCTACCAGCGGTGGTTTGTTTGCCGGATCAAGAGCT
ACCAACTCTTTTTCCGAAGGTAACTGGCTTCAGCAGAGCGCAGATACCAAATACTGTTCTTCTAGTGTAG
CCGTAGTTAGGCCACCACTTCAAGAACTCTGTAGCACCGCCTACATACCTCGCTCTGCTAATCCTGTTAC
CAGTGGCTGCTGCCAGTGGCGATAAGTCGTGTCTTACCGGGTTGGACTCAAGACGATAGTTACCGGATAA
GGCGCAGCGGTCGGGCTGAACGGGGGGTTCGTGCACACAGCCCAGCTTGGAGCGAACGACCTACACCGAA
CTGAGATACCTACAGCGTGAGCTATGAGAAAGCGCCACGCTTCCCGAAGGGAGAAAGGCGGACAGGTATC
CGGTAAGCGGCAGGGTCGGAACAGGAGAGCGCACGAGGGAGCTTCCAGGGGGAAACGCCTGGTATCTTTA
TAGTCCTGTCGGGTTTCGCCACCTCTGACTTGAGCGTCGATTTTTGTGATGCTCGTCAGGGGGGCGGAGC
CTATGGAAAAACGCCAGCAACGCGGCCTTTTTACGGTTCCTGGCCTTTTGCTGGCCTTTTGCTCACATGT
TCTTTCCTGCGTTATCCCCTGATTCTGTGGATAACCGTATTACCGCCTTTGAGTGAGCTGATACCGCTCG
CCGCAGCCGAACGACCGAGCGCAGCGAGTCAGTGAGCGAGGAAGCGGAAGA
